Addgene plasmid #203716: pcDNA3.1 NKX6-2-Venus S246D
Purpose: human NKX6-2 S246D phosphomimic mutant
Depositing lab: Federico Herrera. Depositing organization: Universidade de Lisboa, Faculdade de Ciencias. Publication: Is spastic ataxia 8 a protein misfolding disorder?. Ferreira-Peralta P, Franca B, Murtinheira F, Rodrigues MS, Herrera F. Biochim Biophys Acta Mol Basis Dis. 2023 Sep 9;1870(1):166882. doi: 10.1016/j.bbadis.2023.166882. PubMed 37696463.
Backbone
  Vector backbone: pcDNA3.1
  Backbone manufacturer: Invitrogen
  Backbone size w/o insert (bp): 5350
  Vector type: Mammalian Expression
  Selectable markers: Neomycin (select with G418)
Growth in bacteria
  Bacterial resistance: Ampicillin, 100 μg/mL
  Growth temperature: 37°C
  Growth strain: DH5alpha
  Copy number: High Copy
Gene/Insert
  Gene/Insert name: NKX6-2 (S246D) fused with Venus (alt names: GTX; NKX6B)
  Species: H. sapiens (human)
  Insert size (bp): 1593
  Mutation: NKX6-2 (S246D)
  Entrez Gene: NKX6-2 (a.k.a. GTX, NKX6.2, NKX6B, SPAX8)
  Promoter: CMV
  Tag / fusion protein: Venus (C terminal on insert)
  Cloning method: Unknown
  Sequencing primers: 5′ CMV-F; 3′ BGH-rev
Terms and licenses: Academic/Nonprofit Terms; Industry Terms: Not Available to Industry
Depositor comments: The nucleotide sequence is not the consensus cDNA sequence, since it was optimized for mamalian expression with GeneArt services. However, the amino acid sequence is the same.
How to cite: pcDNA3.1 NKX6-2-Venus S246D was a gift from Federico Herrera (Addgene plasmid # 203716 ; http://n2t.net/addgene:203716 ; RRID:Addgene_203716)
