[The description below was written by a language model from this plasmid's Addgene catalogue record and pLannotate feature annotations shown in this document.]
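Description:
pcDNA3.1 NKX6-2-Venus S246D is a mammalian expression plasmid built on the Invitrogen pcDNA3.1 backbone, with a sequenced length of about 6.9 kb. It is propagated in E. coli through a high-copy ColE1/pUC-type origin under ampicillin selection (AmpR with its own bla promoter). It also carries an f1 phage origin, which permits single-stranded DNA production. For selection in mammalian cells, an SV40 enhancer/early promoter drives the neomycin phosphotransferase gene, terminated by an SV40 polyadenylation signal, so stable transfectants can be selected with G418. The annotation also reports short fragments (bom, lacI, ble, a truncated HIV-1 LTR match and lac promoter/operator elements). These appear to be backbone remnants or partial sequence matches rather than functional parts of the design.

The payload is the human homeodomain transcription factor NKX6-2 (also called GTX or NKX6B), a repressor involved in oligodendrocyte axon-glial interactions, fused at its C terminus to the yellow fluorescent protein Venus. Expression is driven by the CMV immediate-early enhancer and promoter and terminated by the bovine growth hormone polyadenylation signal. A T7 promoter upstream of the coding region allows in vitro transcription. The NKX6-2 portion carries the S246D substitution, replacing serine with aspartate as a phosphomimic. The depositor notes that the coding sequence was codon-optimized for mammalian expression, so the nucleotide sequence differs from the consensus cDNA while the encoded protein does not, apart from the mutation. The Venus fusion lets the mutant protein be visualized in transfected cells. The associated work examines whether spastic ataxia 8, the disorder linked to NKX6-2, involves protein misfolding.
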