Features (pLannotate 1.2.2; 21 found; start..end, strand, type, name):
     28..80      -  misc_feature   bom (fragment): basis of mobility region from pBR322
    235..614     +  enhancer       CMV enhancer: human cytomegalovirus immediate early enhancer
    615..818     +  promoter       CMV promoter: human cytomegalovirus (CMV) immediate early promoter
    814..847     +  LTR            5' LTR (truncated) (fragment): truncated 5' long terminal repeat (LTR) from HIV-1
    863..881     +  promoter       T7 promoter: promoter for bacteriophage T7 RNA polymerase
    907..1737    +  CDS            NKX6-2: NKX62_HUMAN - Also known as GTX, NKX6B. Experimental evidence at protein level: Swiss-Prot protein existence level 1. Transcription factor with repressor activity involved in the regulation of axon-glial interactions at myelin paranodes in oligodendrocytes. Binds to the consensus DNA sequence 5'-(A/T)TTAATGA- 3'. In oligodendrocytes, binds to MBP and PLP1 promoter regions. From Homo sapiens (Human).
   1780..2496    +  CDS            Venus: Venus is a basic (constitutively fluorescent) yellow fluorescent protein published in 2002, derived from Aequorea victoria. It is reported to be a rapidly-maturing weak dimer with moderate acid sensitivity.
   2540..2764    +  polyA_signal   bGH poly(A) signal: bovine growth hormone polyadenylation signal
   2768..2789    +  promoter       SV40 promoter (fragment): SV40 enhancer and early promoter
   2810..3238    +  rep_origin     f1 ori (sequence partly withheld): f1 bacteriophage origin of replication; arrow indicates direction of (+) strand synthesis
   3252..3581    +  promoter       SV40 promoter: SV40 enhancer and early promoter
   3648..4439    +  CDS            neo: KKA2_KLEPN - Also known as kan, nptII. Experimental evidence at protein level: Swiss-Prot protein existence level 1. Resistance to kanamycin, neomycin, paromomycin, ribostamycin, butirosin and gentamicin B. From Klebsiella pneumoniae.
   4463..4621    +  CDS            ble (fragment): BLE_KLEPN - Experimental evidence at protein level: Swiss-Prot protein existence level 1. Binding protein with a strong affinity to the bleomycin family of antibiotics. Binds to CL990; an antimitotic-antibiotic compound. From Klebsiella pneumoniae.
   4616..4737    +  polyA_signal   SV40 poly(A) signal: SV40 polyadenylation signal
   4810..4826    -  protein_bind   lac operator: The lac repressor binds to the lac operator to inhibit transcription in E. coli. This inhibition can be relieved by adding lactose or isopropyl-β-D-thiogalactopyranoside (IPTG). lac repressor encoded by lacI
   4834..4864    -  promoter       lac promoter: promoter for the E. coli lac operon
   4879..4900    -  protein_bind   CAP binding site: CAP binding activates transcription in the presence of cAMP. E. coli catabolite activator protein
   4913..5005    -  CDS            lacI (fragment): lac repressor; lacI; The lac repressor binds to the lac operator to inhibit transcription in E. coli. This inhibition can be relieved by adding lactose or isopropyl-β-D-thiogalactopyranoside (IPTG).
   5188..5776    -  rep_origin     ori: high-copy-number ColE1/pMB1/pBR322/pUC origin of replication
   5947..6807    -  CDS            AmpR: β-lactamase; bla; confers resistance to ampicillin, carbenicillin, and related antibiotics
   6808..6912    -  promoter       AmpR promoter: bla
>Addgene plasmid #203716 | pcDNA3.1 NKX6-2-Venus S246D | addgene full sequence | sequence record 401649 | Addgene NGS Result
GACGGATCGGGAGATCTCCCGATCCCCTATGGTGCACTCTCAGTACAATCTGCTCTGATGCCGCATAGTT
AAGCCAGTATCTGCTCCCTGCTTGTGTGTTGGAGGTCGCTGAGTAGTGCGCGAGCAAAATTTAAGCTACA
ACAAGGCAAGGCTTGACCGACAATTGCATGAAGAATCTGCTTAGGGTTAGGCGTTTTGCGCTGCTTCGCG
ATGTACGGGCCAGATATACGCGTTGACATTGATTATTGACTAGTTATTAATAGTAATCAATTACGGGGTC
ATTAGTTCATAGCCCATATATGGAGTTCCGCGTTACATAACTTACGGTAAATGGCCCGCCTGGCTGACCG
CCCAACGACCCCCGCCCATTGACGTCAATAATGACGTATGTTCCCATAGTAACGCCAATAGGGACTTTCC
ATTGACGTCAATGGGTGGAGTATTTACGGTAAACTGCCCACTTGGCAGTACATCAAGTGTATCATATGCC
AAGTACGCCCCCTATTGACGTCAATGACGGTAAATGGCCCGCCTGGCATTATGCCCAGTACATGACCTTA
TGGGACTTTCCTACTTGGCAGTACATCTACGTATTAGTCATCGCTATTACCATGGTGATGCGGTTTTGGC
AGTACATCAATGGGCGTGGATAGCGGTTTGACTCACGGGGATTTCCAAGTCTCCACCCCATTGACGTCAA
TGGGAGTTTGTTTTGGCACCAAAATCAACGGGACTTTCCAAAATGTCGTAACAACTCCGCCCCATTGACG
CAAATGGGCGGTAGGCGTGTACGGTGGGAGGTCTATATAAGCAGAGCTCTCTGGCTAACTAGAGAACCCA
CTGCTTACTGGCTTATCGAAATTAATACGACTCACTATAGGGAGACCCAAGCTGGCTAGCGACACCATGG
ACACAAACAGACCTGGCGCCTTTGTGCTGTCTAGCGCTCCTCTGGCCGCTCTGCACAATATGGCCGAGAT
GAAGACCAGCCTGTTTCCATACGCTCTGCAGGGACCTGCCGGCTTTAAGGCTCCTGCTCTTGGAGGACTG
GGAGCACAACTGCCTCTGGGAACACCTCACGGCATCAGCGATATTCTGGGCAGACCTGTTGGAGCTGCTG
GCGGAGGATTGCTCGGAGGACTGCCTAGACTGAATGGACTGGCTTCTTCTGCCGGCGTGTACTTTGGACC
TGCTGCTGCCGTTGCCAGAGGCTATCCTAAACCTCTGGCTGAGCTTCCCGGCAGACCTCCTATTTTTTGG
CCTGGTGTTGTGCAGGGCGCTCCTTGGAGAGATCCTAGACTTGCTGGACCAGCTCCTGCAGGCGGAGTGC
TGGATAAGGATGGCAAGAAGAAGCACAGCAGACCCACCTTCAGCGGCCAGCAGATCTTTGCCCTGGAAAA
GACCTTCGAGCAGACCAAGTATCTGGCTGGCCCTGAGAGAGCCAGACTGGCCTATTCTCTGGGCATGACC
GAGAGCCAAGTGAAAGTGTGGTTCCAGAACAGACGGACCAAGTGGCGGAAGAGACATGCCGTGGAAATGG
CCAGCGCCAAGAAGAAACAGGACAGCGACGCCGAGAAGCTGAAAGTTGGAGGCTCCGATGCCGAGGACGA
CGACGAGTATAATAGACCTCTGGACCCCAACGACGACGATGAGAAGATCACCCGGCTGCTGAAGAAACAC
AAGCCCAGCAATCTGGCCCTGGTGTCTCCTTGTGGTGGCGGAGCTGGGGATGCACTTGGATCCGGCGGAG
GTGGAAGCGGCGGAGGCGGATCTGGTACCATGGTTTCTAAGGGCGAAGAACTGTTCACCGGCGTGGTGCC
TATCCTGGTGGAACTGGATGGGGATGTGAACGGCCACAAGTTCTCTGTGTCTGGCGAAGGCGAAGGGGAT
GCCACATACGGCAAGCTGACCCTGAAGCTGATCTGCACCACAGGCAAACTGCCCGTGCCTTGGCCTACAC
TGGTCACAACACTCGGCTACGGCCTGCAGTGCTTTGCCAGATATCCCGACCACATGAAGCAGCACGATTT
CTTCAAGAGCGCCATGCCTGAGGGCTACGTGCAAGAGCGGACCATCTTCTTCAAGGACGACGGCAACTAC
AAGACCAGGGCCGAAGTGAAGTTCGAGGGCGACACCCTGGTCAACAGAATCGAGCTGAAGGGCATCGACT
TTAAAGAGGACGGCAACATCCTGGGCCACAAGCTCGAGTACAACTACAACAGCCACAACGTGTACATCAC
CGCCGACAAGCAGAAGAACGGCATCAAGGCCAACTTCAAGATCCGGCACAACATCGAGGATGGCGGCGTG
CAGCTGGCCGATCACTATCAGCAGAACACCCCTATCGGAGATGGCCCCGTCCTGCTGCCTGATAACCACT
ACCTGAGCTACCAGTCTGCCCTGAGCAAGGACCCCAATGAGAAGAGGGATCACATGGTGCTGCTGGAATT
CGTGACAGCCGCCGGAATCACACTCGGCATGGACGAGCTGTACAAATGAGGATCCTAAGGGCCCGTTTAA
ACCCGCTGATCAGCCTCGACTGTGCCTTCTAGTTGCCAGCCATCTGTTGTTTGCCCCTCCCCCGTGCCTT
CCTTGACCCTGGAAGGTGCCACTCCCACTGTCCTTTCCTAATAAAATGAGGAAATTGCATCGCATTGTCT
GAGTAGGTGTCATTCTATTCTGGGGGGTGGGGTGGGGCAGGACAGCAAGGGGGAGGATTGGGAAGACAAT
AGCAGGCATGCTGGGGATGCGGTGGGCTCTATGGCTTCTGAGGCGGAAAGAACCAGCTGGGGCTCTAGGG
GGTATCCCC
[124 nt withheld, positions 2810-2933]
C
[91 nt withheld, positions 2935-3025]
A
[49 nt withheld, positions 3027-3075]
CCTTTGACGTTGGAGTCCACGTTCTTT
[37 nt withheld, positions 3103-3139]
ACCCTATCTCGGTCTATTCTTTTGATTTATAAGGGATTTTGCCGATTTCGGCCTATTGGTTAAAAAATGA
GCTGATTTAACAAAAATTTAACGCGAATTAATTCTGTGGAATGTGTGTCAGTTAGGGTGTGGAAAGTCCC
CAGGCTCCCCAGCAGGCAGAAGTATGCAAAGCATGCATCTCAATTAGTCAGCAACCAGGTGTGGAAAGTC
CCCAGGCTCCCCAGCAGGCAGAAGTATGCAAAGCATGCATCTCAATTAGTCAGCAACCATAGTCCCGCCC
CTAACTCCGCCCATCCCGCCCCTAACTCCGCCCAGTTCCGCCCATTCTCCGCCCCATGGCTGACTAATTT
TTTTTATTTATGCAGAGGCCGAGGCCGCCTCTGCCTCTGAGCTATTCCAGAAGTAGTGAGGAGGCTTTTT
TGGAGGCCTAGGCTTTTGCAAAAAGCTCCCGGGAGCTTGTATATCCATTTTCGGATCTGATCAAGAGACA
GGATGAGGATCGTTTCGCATGATTGAACAAGATGGATTGCACGCAGGTTCTCCGGCCGCTTGGGTGGAGA
GGCTATTCGGCTATGACTGGGCACAACAGACAATCGGCTGCTCTGATGCCGCCGTGTTCCGGCTGTCAGC
GCAGGGGCGCCCGGTTCTTTTTGTCAAGACCGACCTGTCCGGTGCCCTGAATGAACTGCAGGACGAGGCA
GCGCGGCTATCGTGGCTGGCCACGACGGGCGTTCCTTGCGCAGCTGTGCTCGACGTTGTCACTGAAGCGG
GAAGGGACTGGCTGCTATTGGGCGAAGTGCCGGGGCAGGATCTCCTGTCATCTCACCTTGCTCCTGCCGA
GAAAGTATCCATCATGGCTGATGCAATGCGGCGGCTGCATACGCTTGATCCGGCTACCTGCCCATTCGAC
CACCAAGCGAAACATCGCATCGAGCGAGCACGTACTCGGATGGAAGCCGGTCTTGTCGATCAGGATGATC
TGGACGAAGAGCATCAGGGGCTCGCGCCAGCCGAACTGTTCGCCAGGCTCAAGGCGCGCATGCCCGACGG
CGAGGATCTCGTCGTGACCCATGGCGATGCCTGCTTGCCGAATATCATGGTGGAAAATGGCCGCTTTTCT
GGATTCATCGACTGTGGCCGGCTGGGTGTGGCGGACCGCTATCAGGACATAGCGTTGGCTACCCGTGATA
TTGCTGAAGAGCTTGGCGGCGAATGGGCTGACCGCTTCCTCGTGCTTTACGGTATCGCCGCTCCCGATTC
GCAGCGCATCGCCTTCTATCGCCTTCTTGACGAGTTCTTCTGAGCGGGACTCTGGGGTTCGAAATGACCG
ACCAAGCGACGCCCAACCTGCCATCACGAGATTTCGATTCCACCGCCGCCTTCTATGAAAGGTTGGGCTT
CGGAATCGTTTTCCGGGACGCCGGCTGGATGATCCTCCAGCGCGGGGATCTCATGCTGGAGTTCTTCGCC
CACCCCAACTTGTTTATTGCAGCTTATAATGGTTACAAATAAAGCAATAGCATCACAAATTTCACAAATA
AAGCATTTTTTTCACTGCATTCTAGTTGTGGTTTGTCCAAACTCATCAATGTATCTTATCATGTCTGTAT
ACCGTCGACCTCTAGCTAGAGCTTGGCGTAATCATGGTCATAGCTGTTTCCTGTGTGAAATTGTTATCCG
CTCACAATTCCACACAACATACGAGCCGGAAGCATAAAGTGTAAAGCCTGGGGTGCCTAATGAGTGAGCT
AACTCACATTAATTGCGTTGCGCTCACTGCCCGCTTTCCAGTCGGGAAACCTGTCGTGCCAGCTGCATTA
ATGAATCGGCCAACGCGCGGGGAGAGGCGGTTTGCGTATTGGGCGCTCTTCCGCTTCCTCGCTCACTGAC
TCGCTGCGCTCGGTCGTTCGGCTGCGGCGAGCGGTATCAGCTCACTCAAAGGCGGTAATACGGTTATCCA
CAGAATCAGGGGATAACGCAGGAAAGAACATGTGAGCAAAAGGCCAGCAAAAGGCCAGGAACCGTAAAAA
GGCCGCGTTGCTGGCGTTTTTCCATAGGCTCCGCCCCCCTGACGAGCATCACAAAAATCGACGCTCAAGT
CAGAGGTGGCGAAACCCGACAGGACTATAAAGATACCAGGCGTTTCCCCCTGGAAGCTCCCTCGTGCGCT
CTCCTGTTCCGACCCTGCCGCTTACCGGATACCTGTCCGCCTTTCTCCCTTCGGGAAGCGTGGCGCTTTC
TCATAGCTCACGCTGTAGGTATCTCAGTTCGGTGTAGGTCGTTCGCTCCAAGCTGGGCTGTGTGCACGAA
CCCCCCGTTCAGCCCGACCGCTGCGCCTTATCCGGTAACTATCGTCTTGAGTCCAACCCGGTAAGACACG
ACTTATCGCCACTGGCAGCAGCCACTGGTAACAGGATTAGCAGAGCGAGGTATGTAGGCGGTGCTACAGA
GTTCTTGAAGTGGTGGCCTAACTACGGCTACACTAGAAGAACAGTATTTGGTATCTGCGCTCTGCTGAAG
CCAGTTACCTTCGGAAAAAGAGTTGGTAGCTCTTGATCCGGCAAACAAACCACCGCTGGTAGCGGTGGTT
TTTTTGTTTGCAAGCAGCAGATTACGCGCAGAAAAAAAGGATCTCAAGAAGATCCTTTGATCTTTTCTAC
GGGGTCTGACGCTCAGTGGAACGAAAACTCACGTTAAGGGATTTTGGTCATGAGATTATCAAAAAGGATC
TTCACCTAGATCCTTTTAAATTAAAAATGAAGTTTTAAATCAATCTAAAGTATATATGAGTAAACTTGGT
CTGACAGTTACCAATGCTTAATCAGTGAGGCACCTATCTCAGCGATCTGTCTATTTCGTTCATCCATAGT
TGCCTGACTCCCCGTCGTGTAGATAACTACGATACGGGAGGGCTTACCATCTGGCCCCAGTGCTGCAATG
ATACCGCGAGACCCACGCTCACCGGCTCCAGATTTATCAGCAATAAACCAGCCAGCCGGAAGGGCCGAGC
GCAGAAGTGGTCCTGCAACTTTATCCGCCTCCATCCAGTCTATTAATTGTTGCCGGGAAGCTAGAGTAAG
TAGTTCGCCAGTTAATAGTTTGCGCAACGTTGTTGCCATTGCTACAGGCATCGTGGTGTCACGCTCGTCG
TTTGGTATGGCTTCATTCAGCTCCGGTTCCCAACGATCAAGGCGAGTTACATGATCCCCCATGTTGTGCA
AAAAAGCGGTTAGCTCCTTCGGTCCTCCGATCGTTGTCAGAAGTAAGTTGGCCGCAGTGTTATCACTCAT
GGTTATGGCAGCACTGCATAATTCTCTTACTGTCATGCCATCCGTAAGATGCTTTTCTGTGACTGGTGAG
TACTCAACCAAGTCATTCTGAGAATAGTGTATGCGGCGACCGAGTTGCTCTTGCCCGGCGTCAATACGGG
ATAATACCGCGCCACATAGCAGAACTTTAAAAGTGCTCATCATTGGAAAACGTTCTTCGGGGCGAAAACT
CTCAAGGATCTTACCGCTGTTGAGATCCAGTTCGATGTAACCCACTCGTGCACCCAACTGATCTTCAGCA
TCTTTTACTTTCACCAGCGTTTCTGGGTGAGCAAAAACAGGAAGGCAAAATGCCGCAAAAAAGGGAATAA
GGGCGACACGGAAATGTTGAATACTCATACTCTTCCTTTTTCAATATTATTGAAGCATTTATCAGGGTTA
TTGTCTCATGAGCGGATACATATTTGAATGTATTTAGAAAAATAAACAAATAGGGGTTCCGCGCACATTT
CCCCGAAAAGTGCCACCTGACGTC
