>Addgene plasmid #203716 | pcDNA3.1 NKX6-2-Venus S246D | depositor partial sequence | sequence record 394994 | NKX6-2-Venus S246D Insert
ATGGACACAAACAGACCTGGCGCCTTTGTGCTGTCTAGCGCTCCTCTGGCCGCTCTGCACAATATGGCCG
AGATGAAGACCAGCCTGTTTCCATACGCTCTGCAGGGACCTGCCGGCTTTAAGGCTCCTGCTCTTGGAGG
ACTGGGAGCACAACTGCCTCTGGGAACACCTCACGGCATCAGCGATATTCTGGGCAGACCTGTTGGAGCT
GCTGGCGGAGGATTGCTCGGAGGACTGCCTAGACTGAATGGACTGGCTTCTTCTGCCGGCGTGTACTTTG
GACCTGCTGCTGCCGTTGCCAGAGGCTATCCTAAACCTCTGGCTGAGCTTCCCGGCAGACCTCCTATTTT
TTGGCCTGGTGTTGTGCAGGGCGCTCCTTGGAGAGATCCTAGACTTGCTGGACCAGCTCCTGCAGGCGGA
GTGCTGGATAAGGATGGCAAGAAGAAGCACAGCAGACCCACCTTCAGCGGCCAGCAGATCTTTGCCCTGG
AAAAGACCTTCGAGCAGACCAAGTATCTGGCTGGCCCTGAGAGAGCCAGACTGGCCTATTCTCTGGGCAT
GACCGAGAGCCAAGTGAAAGTGTGGTTCCAGAACAGACGGACCAAGTGGCGGAAGAGACATGCCGTGGAA
ATGGCCAGCGCCAAGAAGAAACAGGACAGCGACGCCGAGAAGCTGAAAGTTGGAGGCTCCGATGCCGAGG
ACGACGACGAGTATAATAGACCTCTGGACCCCAACGACGACGATGAGAAGATCACCCGGCTGCTGAAGAA
ACACAAGCCCAGCAATCTGGCCCTGGTGTCTCCTTGTGGTGGCGGAGCTGGGGATGCACTTGGATCCGGC
GGAGGTGGAAGCGGCGGAGGCGGATCTGGTACCATGGTTTCTAAGGGCGAAGAACTGTTCACCGGCGTGG
TGCCTATCCTGGTGGAACTGGATGGGGATGTGAACGGCCACAAGTTCTCTGTGTCTGGCGAAGGCGAAGG
GGATGCCACATACGGCAAGCTGACCCTGAAGCTGATCTGCACCACAGGCAAACTGCCCGTGCCTTGGCCT
ACACTGGTCACAACACTCGGCTACGGCCTGCAGTGCTTTGCCAGATATCCCGACCACATGAAGCAGCACG
ATTTCTTCAAGAGCGCCATGCCTGAGGGCTACGTGCAAGAGCGGACCATCTTCTTCAAGGACGACGGCAA
CTACAAGACCAGGGCCGAAGTGAAGTTCGAGGGCGACACCCTGGTCAACAGAATCGAGCTGAAGGGCATC
GACTTTAAAGAGGACGGCAACATCCTGGGCCACAAGCTCGAGTACAACTACAACAGCCACAACGTGTACA
TCACCGCCGACAAGCAGAAGAACGGCATCAAGGCCAACTTCAAGATCCGGCACAACATCGAGGATGGCGG
CGTGCAGCTGGCCGATCACTATCAGCAGAACACCCCTATCGGAGATGGCCCCGTCCTGCTGCCTGATAAC
CACTACCTGAGCTACCAGTCTGCCCTGAGCAAGGACCCCAATGAGAAGAGGGATCACATGGTGCTGCTGG
AATTCGTGACAGCCGCCGGAATCACACTCGGCATGGACGAGCTGTACAAATGA
